Addgene plasmid #159838: pCFJ1820 - pDEST[2-3](5605)[Psmu-1 | smu-1 genomic | ccdB Cm]
Purpose: Three-fragment Gateway compatible pDEST vector to clone transgene downstream of smu-1 for germline expression from arrays
Depositing lab: Christian Froekjaer-Jensen. Depositing organization: King Abdullah University of Science and Technology (KAUST). Publication: Engineering rules that minimize germline silencing of transgenes in simple extrachromosomal arrays in C. elegans. Aljohani MD, El Mouridi S, Priyadarshini M, Vargas-Velazquez AM, Frokjaer-Jensen C. Nat Commun. 2020 Dec 9;11(1):6300. doi: 10.1038/s41467-020-19898-0. PubMed 33298957.
Backbone
  Vector backbone: pDEST R4-R3
  Vector type: Worm Expression
Growth in bacteria
  Bacterial resistance: Chloramphenicol and Ampicillin, 25 & 100 μg/mL
  Growth temperature: 37°C
  Growth strain: ccdB Survival
  Copy number: High Copy
Gene/Insert
  Gene/Insert name: pDEST[2-3](5605)[Psmu-1 | smu-1 genomic | ccdB Cm]
  Species: C. elegans (nematode)
  Mutation: Not applicable
  Cloning method: Gateway Cloning
Terms and licenses: Academic/Nonprofit Terms; Industry Terms: Not Available to Industry
Depositor comments: See www.wormbuilder.org for more information.
How to cite: pCFJ1820 - pDEST[2-3](5605)[Psmu-1 | smu-1 genomic | ccdB Cm] was a gift from Christian Froekjaer-Jensen (Addgene plasmid # 159838 ; http://n2t.net/addgene:159838 ; RRID:Addgene_159838)
