[The description below was written by a language model from this plasmid's Addgene catalogue record and pLannotate feature annotations shown in this document.]
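Description:
pCFJ1820 is an 18.9 kb Gateway destination vector for Caenorhabditis elegans, built on a pDEST R4-R3 backbone and designed so that a transgene can be recombined in immediately downstream of the smu-1 gene. It replicates in E. coli from a high-copy ColE1/pUC-type origin and carries AmpR on the backbone plus a chloramphenicol resistance gene within the Gateway cassette. Because that cassette also encodes the CcdB gyrase toxin, the unrecombined plasmid has to be maintained in a ccdB-tolerant strain.

The worm-specific payload begins with an unc-119 coding region, a marker commonly used to rescue unc-119 mutants and so identify transgenic animals. It is followed by an attB4 site, about a kilobase of sequence corresponding to the smu-1 promoter, an attB1 site, and then the smu-1 genomic locus, which the annotation detects as a series of exon fragments spread over roughly 8 kb. These attB sites indicate that slots 4-1 and 1-2 of a three-fragment assembly have already been filled. The remaining position holds the cat promoter–CmR–ccdB counterselection cassette, flanked by sites annotated as attL2 and attR3. An LR-type reaction replaces this cassette with the user's fragment, and loss of ccdB allows recombinants to grow in standard strains.

The "5605" in the name and a C. elegans genomic fragment near the end of the sequence may reflect flanking homology to a genomic locus, but the record does not state this. The stated purpose is to place transgenes downstream of smu-1 to obtain germline expression from extrachromosomal arrays, in work on minimizing germline silencing of such arrays. Several short hits (TEF1 promoter, P element, dpnD, hamster SMU1) look like annotation artefacts or smu-1 homology.
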