Features (pLannotate 1.2.2; 26 found; start..end, strand, type, name):
    861..878     -  misc_feature   P element 5' end (fragment): No description available
    989..1831    +  CDS            unc-119: UN119_CAEEL - Experimental evidence at protein level: Swiss-Prot protein existence level 1. Myristoyl-binding protein that acts as a cargo adapter: specifically binds the myristoyl moiety of a subset of N-terminally myristoylated proteins and is required for their localization. Plays a key role in ciliary membrane localization of proteins. Required for the establishment or function of the nervous system. From Caenorhabditis elegans.
   2226..2246    +  protein_bind   attB4: mutant version of attB; core recombination site for the Gateway® BP reaction BP Clonase™
   3242..3266    +  protein_bind   attB1: mutant version of attB; recombination site for the Gateway® BP reaction BP Clonase™
   3499..3648    +  CDS            smu-1 (fragment): SMU1_CAEEL - Experimental evidence at protein level: Swiss-Prot protein existence level 1. Involved in pre-mRNA splicing as a component of the spliceosome (By similarity). Selectively regulates alternative splicing of unc-52 exon 17 (PubMed:11438655, PubMed:15254247). Thus, smu-1 mutants selectively suppress the effects of unc-52 nonsense mutations in exon 17 by promoting the accumulation of unc-52 isoforms that lack exon 17 and enhance the effects of unc-52 mutations that affect the exon 16 splice donor site (PubMed:11438655, PubMed:15254247). In contrast, smu-1 mutants do not suppress unc-52
   3939..4340    +  CDS            smu-1 (fragment): SMU1_CAEEL - Experimental evidence at protein level: Swiss-Prot protein existence level 1. Involved in pre-mRNA splicing as a component of the spliceosome (By similarity). Selectively regulates alternative splicing of unc-52 exon 17 (PubMed:11438655, PubMed:15254247). Thus, smu-1 mutants selectively suppress the effects of unc-52 nonsense mutations in exon 17 by promoting the accumulation of unc-52 isoforms that lack exon 17 and enhance the effects of unc-52 mutations that affect the exon 16 splice donor site (PubMed:11438655, PubMed:15254247). In contrast, smu-1 mutants do not suppress unc-52
   5296..5457    +  CDS            smu-1 (fragment): SMU1_CAEEL - Experimental evidence at protein level: Swiss-Prot protein existence level 1. Involved in pre-mRNA splicing as a component of the spliceosome (By similarity). Selectively regulates alternative splicing of unc-52 exon 17 (PubMed:11438655, PubMed:15254247). Thus, smu-1 mutants selectively suppress the effects of unc-52 nonsense mutations in exon 17 by promoting the accumulation of unc-52 isoforms that lack exon 17 and enhance the effects of unc-52 mutations that affect the exon 16 splice donor site (PubMed:11438655, PubMed:15254247). In contrast, smu-1 mutants do not suppress unc-52
   6299..6484    +  CDS            smu-1 (fragment): SMU1_CAEEL - Experimental evidence at protein level: Swiss-Prot protein existence level 1. Involved in pre-mRNA splicing as a component of the spliceosome (By similarity). Selectively regulates alternative splicing of unc-52 exon 17 (PubMed:11438655, PubMed:15254247). Thus, smu-1 mutants selectively suppress the effects of unc-52 nonsense mutations in exon 17 by promoting the accumulation of unc-52 isoforms that lack exon 17 and enhance the effects of unc-52 mutations that affect the exon 16 splice donor site (PubMed:11438655, PubMed:15254247). In contrast, smu-1 mutants do not suppress unc-52
   7970..8101    +  CDS            smu-1 (fragment): SMU1_CAEEL - Experimental evidence at protein level: Swiss-Prot protein existence level 1. Involved in pre-mRNA splicing as a component of the spliceosome (By similarity). Selectively regulates alternative splicing of unc-52 exon 17 (PubMed:11438655, PubMed:15254247). Thus, smu-1 mutants selectively suppress the effects of unc-52 nonsense mutations in exon 17 by promoting the accumulation of unc-52 isoforms that lack exon 17 and enhance the effects of unc-52 mutations that affect the exon 16 splice donor site (PubMed:11438655, PubMed:15254247). In contrast, smu-1 mutants do not suppress unc-52
   9388..9406    -  promoter       TEF1 promoter (fragment): S. cerevisiae TEF1; promoter for EF-1α
  11413..11502   +  CDS            SMU1 (fragment): SMU1_CRIGR - Experimental evidence at protein level: Swiss-Prot protein existence level 1. Involved in pre-mRNA splicing as a component of the spliceosome (Probable). Regulates alternative splicing of the HSPG2 pre-mRNA (PubMed:17105761). Required for normal accumulation of IK (By similarity). Required for normal mitotic spindle assembly and normal progress through mitosis (PubMed:15878348). From Cricetulus griseus (Chinese hamster) (Cricetulus barabensis griseus).
  11510..11609   -  protein_bind   attL2: mutant version of attL; recombination site for the Gateway® LR reaction LR Clonase™
  11766..11868   +  promoter       cat promoter: promoter of the E. coli cat gene encoding chloramphenicol acetyltransferase
  11869..12527   +  CDS            CmR: chloramphenicol acetyltransferase; cat; confers resistance to chloramphenicol
  12709..12867   +  CDS            ccdA (fragment): CCDA_ECO57 - Also known as H, letA. Experimental evidence at protein level: Swiss-Prot protein existence level 1. Antitoxin component of a type II toxin-antitoxin (TA) system which inhibits the post-segregational killing (PSK) of plasmid-free cells, also referred to as a plasmid addiction system. Binds to and blocks the activity of CcdB; will also remove bound CcdB protein from the CcdB-GyrA complex by forming a CcdA-CcdB complex, a process termed rejuvenation. Functions as a transcriptional corepressor for the ccdAB operon, repression also requires CcdB (By similarity). From Escherichia coli
  12872..13174   +  CDS            ccdB: CCDB_ECOLI - Also known as G, letB, letD. Experimental evidence at protein level: Swiss-Prot protein existence level 1. Toxic component of a type II toxin-antitoxin (TA) system, functioning in plasmid maintainence. Responsible for the post- segregational killing (PSK) of plasmid-free cells, also referred to as a plasmid addiction system. Half-life of over 2 hours. Cell killing by CcdB is accompanied by filamentation, defects in chromosome and plasmid segregation, defects in cell division, formation of anucleate cells, decreased DNA synthesis and plasmid loss. Interferes with the activity of DN
  13218..13370   +  CDS            dpnD (fragment): DPND_STRPN - Protein predicted: Swiss-Prot protein existence level 4. From Streptococcus pneumoniae serotype 4 (strain ATCC BAA-334 / TIGR4).
  13567..13690   -  protein_bind   attR3: mutant version of attR; recombination site for the Gateway® LR reaction LR Clonase™
  13694..13715   +  CDS            lacZα (fragment): LacZα fragment of β-galactosidase; lacZ fragment
  15214..15350   +  CDS            lacZα (fragment): LacZα fragment of β-galactosidase; lacZ fragment
  15356..15455   -  misc_feature   bom (fragment): basis of mobility region from pBR322
  15557..15592   -  CDS            rop (fragment): Rop protein, which maintains plasmids at low copy number; rop
  15687..15791   +  promoter       AmpR promoter: bla
  15792..16652   +  CDS            AmpR: β-lactamase; bla; confers resistance to ampicillin, carbenicillin, and related antibiotics
  16823..17411   +  rep_origin     ori: high-copy-number ColE1/pMB1/pBR322/pUC origin of replication
  18670..18885   -  CDS            GSLG1_CAEEL (fragment): Experimental evidence at protein level: Swiss-Prot protein existence level 1. From Caenorhabditis elegans.
>Addgene plasmid #159838 | pCFJ1820 - pDEST[2-3](5605)[Psmu-1 | smu-1 genomic | ccdB Cm] | addgene full sequence | sequence record 317992 | Addgene NGS Result
CTTTGAGCCAATTTATCCAAGTCCTTGTAAAAAGTATTCGAAAATTGTTAACGGATAAAATGTTTATTAT
AATATCAAAAACAATTTGTCAGTTGACCACTTTTTGATATATTTGACAGAAACCGGGATGAATTGGCTCA
AAGTTAGGGCGCCCTTCTATTACAGGGTTTCTGATAACAAACCGGTTATTAACTCCCAACAAGGGATGAT
TTCAATTCATCATGCTCAAATTGACCCAAATTAAGTTACATGACAAATTCATCGCCCTTTTCAACTCTTC
TTGGCTCATCATCTGTTATTCTGTTCCTATTCTGTCTGCACCCTATACCCCTTTGCATACTCTCTCGTCA
TTCCTTTCTTGGATAGTGTCTTCTTCTCCCCAGCTCTGCTACTTCTATGACTTGCGCCCGCTGCTTTTCC
GCTCGTTCCTCTCCTCTCTGACGTCTTCTTCTGCTTCTTTTCTCCTTCCTTTTTCCCTTCTCAATCTTCC
TCTTTTTCCCATTTCTGTCAATCATTCGAAGAAGAAGAAGAAGAAGACCCTCATTCATTTCATTTTTTTT
TCTGTCGGTGTGTGCTGCTCGGTTAAGAGTGAGCTCTCTATTCCACGTCTTCTTCTTTTTCTTCTTCGAT
TCGAATCAATCACTCCACCAAAACGCATTCGTTTTTGGGATTCACCCCGCGGTTCGCAATAGGTTTCTTT
TTCAAATTATTAGCGTTATAAATAGAAAAATGGTGGAGTTTCAATAAAAATGATAATTTACAAAGTGTAT
TTTGATTACATGTACTCAAAAAGGTTGAAATTTTTCATACCAGTTTTCCGGAAATCCATCTGATATCATT
ATCGTATTTTTCTTTTTAAAAATGTTTTCAAAAAAAAACAAAATATAGCTGGTTATTTGGCACCCTCTAA
TTACCATTTTCCTGTCACACCACACTCTTTTCCTTCTTCCACTTCTTTCCGTTTTCAGCCGCTTCCAACC
AAACCGATATGAAAGCCGAGCAACAACGATCGATTCCACCCGGCTCGGCGACCTTCCCGTCGCAGGTGAG
ACTCAGAAAACTAGAGAAACCGCTCAACTAACTCTTGATATCCGATTTCATTCTTTTCTCTTTTCTTTTT
GTTGAACTTTTCCATATTTCCAGATGCCACGGCCACCACCAAGCACCGAACAAGGAATCACAACGGAATC
GGAGCTTGCGAAGAAAGCTCAAATCACTCCGAACGACGTTTTAGCACTTCCGGGAATCACTCAAGGTATC
TTGCTCCCTTTGGATTTCAGTTTAAAACATAAATTTAGGATTCTTATGCTCCCCATCTGCGAACATCTAT
AACATCGAGTTCACCAAGTTCCAAATCCGTGATCTGGACACTGAGCAAGTGCTTTTCGAGATCGCCAAAC
CGGAGAACGATCAGGAGAATGATGAGTCGCCACAGGAGTCGGCAAGATACGTGCGTTATAGATTTGCTCC
AAACTTTTTGAAACTCAAAACGGTCGGAGCAACTGTGGAATTCAAAGTAGGAGACATCCCAATCCATCAT
TTCCGAATGATCGAACGTCACTTCTTCAAAGATCGCCTTCTGAAGTGTTTTGACTTTGAATTCGGATTCT
GTATTCCGAATTCACGAAACAACTGTGAACATATCTATGAGTTCCCTCAACTCTCTCAACAACTCAGTGA
GTCATTATTCTAAAAAGTACAATTCAAAAGACTAATCTCTTTTTCAGTGGACGACATGATCAACAATCCA
AACGAGACTCGTTCTGACAGCTTCTATTTCGTCGATAACAAACTCGTCATGCACAACAAAGCCGACTACT
CATATGATGCATAAATATTTAATACAAAAATGTTCTGGATAATTATTCTGTCGAATAGAAAAAAAACTCC
AAATGTGATTAAATTCCAATAATTCCTGTCTAGTTTGTTCCTTCCCCTTCCCCTTCTCATGTTCAATGCA
TTCCTAAGCTTTTCAGTTCCCCCCTTGTTTCTATATTTTTTCGCTGTCCTGTCACACTCGCTAAAAACAC
TAATCACACGGAAATCTGTTTTCAATAAAAACTCCAACTTTAACTCATTTTCAATTTCAACTGAAAGATT
TTTTCATTAGAGAATGTCTAGAACTAGGCCCGGGCTACGTAATACGACTCACTTAAGGCCTTGACTAGAG
GGTACCAGAGCTCACCTAGGCAGGAACAGCTATGACCATGATTACGCCAAGCTATCAACTTTGTATAGAA
AAGTTGAAATTTTTCAGGCGGGAAGTGGCTTCGGTGCGTTCAACAAACGCGCTTTTGACTCGCTAGCCGG
ATCCGGCTTCAGCGGTTTTGACAAAAGAGCTTTCGATTCACTGGCTGGACAAGGTTTTACTGGATTTGAG
AAACGCGCCTTTGATACAGTGGTACGGTTTTCGGTGGAAATTCCAGTTTTTCGAATTTTCAATAATTTTC
AGAGCACGTCAGGCTTTGACGATTTCAAATTGTGAAGAGCTCACTGATATTTAAAATTTGGTTCAATTCA
AGCACATATTTTTGAGGTAAGCAACTGATTTTAATGTTGTTAATCAAATGAAAAGTGAAATTTTTGGAAT
AATTTTTTTTTGTTTTCAGGTAGCTCCAACGAACGACACACACAAGCCCAGTCCCCCAGTATTCCTGACG
ACAGCCCCTGCTCACACACTTTTTATTATAATTCCTTTTTTTTCAAACTTTTTTTTCAAATTTTATACTT
TAATCTCAAAAAACCTATTCATACGAACACAAGTACCGGTGTGCGTGTGTGAGAATAAGAATTTATTTTA
AAAAAATAAAGAATGTCGTCCTGTTTTTTCATATTTATTGAAGAAAATGGAGCTGGAAAAAAATCAATTG
TAAAAAACAGAAAAACGTGCTGATAAAATGCATTGTACGCAAACTGTGGATTTTGAGAACTAACGTAGTC
AAGCAAAAATCTCTGGAATTTTATCGATTTTTAACGGATAAACTGTTGTTTTTTGTAACTGTGCATGAAA
AAAAATCTCAGGCAAAAATATTTTCTGAAAAAAAAAGAGTTTAAACACAAATGCAAGTCCACAAAAAACT
CCAATTTGAAATTCGCTCCAAAAACGCAAAACACGCCAAGCGCTCGTGCTGGCGCATTTGCCGATCGCTT
CCAAAAAGGCTGGCGCACTTCTCGTGTCCGAGGATATTCGAATTTTACACGTCATTTTCAGCCGTTTTTC
ACCGAATTTTCGCTGAAAATGACAAGTTTGTACAAAAAAGCAGGCTCGTCATCGATTGAGATCGAATCTT
CAGAGTAAGTTTATCTAAAAAGTTTTTCATTCAAAATGTGTAAAAATTCATTTAAAATAACCCAAAAATC
ATTAATCCTCGATATTTTCAGTGTAATCCGTCTCATCGAACAATTCCTCAAAGAATCGAATTTGCACCGA
ACTCTGGCGATTTTGCAGGTATTTTCCTGCATTTTTCAACTGGGAAAATGAAAGAAAATCGATAATTTCA
GGAAGAAACCAACGTTTCGCTCAATACAGTCGACTCAATTGATGGATTTTGTAATGAAATTACGTCTGGA
AATTGGGATAACGTGTTGAAAACCGTTCAATCGTTGAAATTACCCGCCAAGAAACTTATCGATCTGTATG
AACATGTAAGATATGGGAAAGAAGGAAAAAACCGAGATTTTACTTGAAAAATTGAATTTTTCGCGGGATT
TTCACCAAAAATTGTTGAATATTCATTATTTCACGCTGTAAAACAAAAAAAAAAAAAATCAAAAACTACG
TTGAAATCGCGTTTTTAAGCGAATTTTCTTCAGAATTGCCAGATTTTAACCCCAAATTTTGCAGTTTTTA
AATAAAATTTCACCTTTTCGGCTCAAATTGTAGATTTTCCTGAAAATTTAGTACAAAAAACAATTTCCTC
GTAAATTTTTCAAATTTTCAGGTAATAATCGAGCTTGTGGAGCTCCGTGAGCTGGCGACCGCCCGTCTCG
TCGCCCGTCAGACTGATCCAATGATTTTGCTAAAACAAATTGATCCGGATCGATTCGCCCGCCTGGAATC
TCTTATCAACCGCCCGTATTTCGATGGACAAGAGGTTTATGGAGATGTTAGTAAAGAGAAACGACGCTCC
GTAATTGCACAAACTCTTTCATCAGAAGTTCATGTAGTTGCTCCGTCAAGACTTTTGAGTTTACTTGGAC
AATCACTTAAATGGCAACTTCATCAAGGACTTCTTCCACCTGGAACTGCAATTGATTTATTTAGAGGAAA
AGCTGCACAGAAAGAGCAAATTGAAGAAAGATATCCGACTATGATGGCTAGAAGCATTAAATTCTCAACG
AGTACGGATTGAAATTGCTTTAAAATTTGAAAAATTGATTAAAAAGTGCATTTTTTAAGCTTTGACCGAC
TTAAAATTAGATTTCTGAGCCTATTTTCTGAGAATTGGAATTTTTTTCATTGTGAAAGTTCAAAGAATAG
CGTGAATGATTAGAAAATATTGTAAAATTTCAATTTTTTCCTATAAAAAAGGATTTTTTTAGGAATCAAA
AATTGCAAAATGATGCCCTAAAATTCGAAAATAAATATAAAAATTGGCGGTTTCTCAAAAATCTAGAATT
CCGACCTTAATTATTAATTTTTTTACAATATTTTTTTTTGAAAAAAATCCAGAAAATTTGAATTTCGTAG
TTTGTAGTCTAGGCCTCTATCAATTAAATTTTCGATTTTTTGAGTAAAATTTCGAATTTACTATTATTTG
GACCAAAATTGTATTTTTTTTTCAGAATTAAATTTATAAAATTTTCAGAAATTAAATTTATAAAAAAAAA
AAAAAATTAAAAAAAAAAAAAAAAATTAAAAATTAAAAATTAAAAAATTAAGTTTTTTTTACTCAAAATT
TTGCACTGAAATTCGAAAATCTAAAAATCCGACCTAAAGTCTGTATTTTTTCAACAAAAATTCAGAAAAA
ACTCAAAAACTTGTATTTTGTAGCCAGTCAACCACTTTCTAAAATATCAAATTTGAATTTTTCAAGCATT
TTTACATTGAAAAATCTAATTTTTCGAGTGAAACCACTTGAAAATCTGAAAATTGAATTAATTTCTGAAC
TTTAGAGATTTTTTGTCAAAATTTTAGATAAAGGGATTTTTAAACAAAAAATTGATTTTTTAATCGAAAA
ATACTGGGATTTATGGGTTTTTTAAAAGAAAAACGGGGGTTTGAATGAAAAATCGCCTGAAATCTTAGAA
AATTAATTAAAAAACTATGATTTAATTCCAAAAATTACCGAAAATATCAAATTTTCCATTTTTAAACCCT
AAATTCTTTCAGAAAGTTATCCCGAATCGGCAGTTTTCTCACCGGACGCTAATTATCTTGTTTCTGGCTC
AAAAGACGGATTTATCGAAGTTTGGAATTATATGAATGGAAAATTGAGAAAGGATTTGAAATATCAGGTA
GATTTTTTAGAATTTTTGGGTTTTTGAAGTAGAAAATCATAAAAATCTAGGGTTTTTATGAATTGTTTTG
AAGAAAAATTGCAAAAATTCCACAAAATGGAAGAAAAATAACTTTGGAAGCGCATTTTTCGCAAAAAAAC
CGAAATTTTTGCGTAAAATTTCAAAATTGCAATAAAAATTCCACAAACATCAAATTTCTTAAATTTTTTA
TAAAAAATTGGATGGAAACACTCTTGAATTTAGAAAAAAAATCAGTTTTTCTCATCTAAAACTTCAAAAT
TTCGGTGTAATCCCATTAAAATTGCCACAAAATTCGGAAATTTCACCTGAAATAGAGTGAATAATTTAAA
ATGTTCAGAAATTCATATTTTGTCATTTTAAAAGCATTAAAACAAATCAAAAATCTATTTTTTTTGGTTG
GAAAAGTTCAAAATTCTGGAGAAATTACATTAAAATTTTCGTAAAATATGGTAAATAAACGAAAATGTTG
AGAAATTAAAGAAAAGTTACAATTTTTAGCTTAAAAATTCAACATTTTGAGGAAATGCCACCTAAAAAAG
TGACTAATCGAAAATGTTGAGAAATTAAAATTGCCACCATTTATTTATATAAACTACTCTAAAATTACAA
TTTTCATGTTAAAAATTAATAAAAAATCTACTTTTTCCAAACTACAGTAACCTTACCGTATACCTACAGT
ACCTGAACATTGCCCCCCACCAGCTCCCAACCCAATACCTCCTCAAAAACTTACACCTCAATTTTTCATA
AACTACAGTAACCCTACCAAAAAAGCACAAAAAAAAATCTACATTCATTTTCCAACAATTTTCAATATTT
TCAGGCCCAAGATAATCTAATGATGATGGATGCAGCAGTGAGATGTATATCATTTAGTCGTGATTCTGAA
ATGCTCGCCACAGGCTCAATTGACGGAAAAATTAAAGTTTGGAAAGTGGAAACTGGTGATTGTCTTCGAA
GATTTGATAGAGCTCACACGAAAGGAGTTTGTGCTGTTCGATTCTCAAAAGATAATTCACATATTTTGTC
GGGTGGAAATGATCATGTTGTGAGGTACGACTACCTGCCTGCCTACCGCCTAAATTTTTTGTGAAGTTTC
TTCAAAAAATCCAGAAAAAAAAACAATTTTCATACGATTTTTTCCCTTAAAATTGTGAATTTTCATGCTT
TTTAGCCCCAAAAGTCATTATTTGAGAAAAAATTTCATACAAAAAAGTTTTGAGAAATACACAATTTTTT
AAATGTAATTTTCAAATTTTCAATTTTCAACTAGAAAATTCACAAAACTTGTAAATTTTGGACCAAAACA
TTTATACAATTACTTTTTTTGAATCTAATAACTACAATAACTACAAATTTTGTTCAGAGTTCATGGAATG
AAGAGCGGAAAATGTTTGAAGGAAATGCGTGGGCACTCGAGTTATATTACAGATGTCAGATATTCCGATG
AGGGAAATCATATTGTGAGTTTTTGAAAAGTGCAGTTTGTAGTCTAATTTTCATTTATTTTCTTTTTAAA
AAACGCATCAATTTTTAAATATTTTGGGACAAAATCCGAAAACTGTACTAATTTGTAGTTTGTAAAATTA
AAAAAAAAACGCAAAAAAATGTTTTCAAAAATGCTTAGAATAAAAATAAAATTTCTAAAAAATTGAACAA
AATAAACATTTAAAAATTCAAAAAGTTTGAAAAAATGCAAAGTTTTTTAATGCAAAAAATATTTAATGTT
TAAACAAATTTAAAAAATGTTGTAAGAATATGTTTAGAGACAGTTTTTAAATGTTAAATTGCAAAAAAAA
AAAGCAAAAAAAAATTTGAAAAATGTAACAGAAAATTTTAATTAAAAAAGTCGTGTTTTTTTCAAACCTG
CAATTCTTTGTAATTTTATTTATAAAGAGAAACAAATCAAATTGTATATTACGAAAAACGATACTAAAAT
TCGAAAATTTGCGGTTTTTTGCGTAAAAAATACGGTTCCTGAAAATGGGTGTGCACCTTTAAGGAGTACT
GTAGTTCTAAACTTTCATTGCTGCAAAATTTATATCTATTTTTTGAAGTTTTACAATAAAAATAACAATT
TTCATTAAATAACTACAATTAAACAGCTAAAAACATATAAGAAATCGCGAGAAAATCGGGAAAAAATTGT
AGTTTGTAGTATGTTAGCCGCAATCAAATGCATGTTATCTCTGTATTTCTTTTCTCACACAAATCCCACA
TATTTCTATGTTTACACACGTCATTTTGTGCACTTTTTCTGACGTTTCCCCTCCATATTGATTTTGCTTT
TTACTGTTTAGAAACGTTGCAGAAATCCGGAAAAATTGATTTTTTTTCTATATATATATATTTTTTTCCA
AGTTTCAAATTTAAATTTCAGAAAAAAAATTTAGACTTAAAAAAATTAAAAATCCCAAATAATTTCCAGA
TCTCATGTTCAACAGATGGTTCAATTCGTGTTTGGCATGGAAAATCGGGTGAATGCCTTTCAACATTCCG
TGTTGGAAGTGAAGATTATCCAATATTAAATGTGATTCCAATTCCGAAAAGTGATCCACCACAAATGATT
GTATGCAATCGATCCAATACCCTCTACGTTGTTAATATTTCTGGACAGGTAACATGATTTTGAAAAAAAG
TTTAAGAACTGAAAAATGGAATAAAAATATTTAAGAGCATTTTTAAATGTAAAATTAACAAAAAAAGCGC
CTAAGAATGTTTCCAAAACAGTAAAAAAAAGGTTTAAAAAAATGCAAAAAAAAATTTAAGATGCTTTTAA
TTACACAAAAAATGAAAGTAAAAAAAATTAAAATATTGAAAAATGTATATTTGTTTGAAAAGGTACATTT
TTCAATGCAAAAAATGTTTCTAAAAATTAAAAAAATATGTTTAAATTGTGTAAAGTGTAAATTAAAAAAT
AAAATTATGAAAAAGTATTGTTTCATACTTTTTCTAAATTTTGGTTGAAAAATTTAAAATTCCAGCTTTT
TATTCACATTATGTGTTCTAAAAATCTTTCCCCAATTTTCGGGACCGTTTTCCAGTATATTTCCATTTTT
CAAAAAGATTTTTAACTGAAATTCATGTTTTCAATGCTAAAAATCAATAAAAAAAATTTCAGGTGGTTCG
TACGATGACGTCAGGAAAGCGTGAGAAAGGAGACTTCATCAACTGCATTTTATCGCCGAAAGGTTAATTT
TGACCCGAAAATTGAAAAAAAAAACCGATTTCAAAATTCTAATTTTCCCATTTTTTTCTTTAAAATAATT
TCTCCTCTGGAAAGGCTCGTAGAGCAGAAAAAGAATTAAATTAGAAACGGATTTTTGTTCAAATTTCCCC
CGTTTTCCCCTTCAAAACTTGCAATTCAGTTTCTTACAGGAGAATGGGCATACGCAATTGCAGAGGACGG
TGTCATGTACTGTTTTATGGTATTATCGGGTACCCTGGAAACTACTCTTCCCGTAAGTTTAGCCTCTTTT
TGAACTCAAATTTTAGTTTAAAAAGCGAGAAAAAGTACAAGGAAAATGAGAAATCAAGTGCATGAATTGA
TAAGAATAGTATGGTGAGGGTGTGGTTGATGACTAGAAAAAATCGTTTTTTTTTAATCATACACAGATTT
TCTTAAAATAAAAACATCAAAAATGTGTCGGACTAATTTTGTAAAATAAAATTTAATCGAAAAATGAGGT
AAAGTTGAATTTTTTGACTCCAAAAACCTCTATTTCTACGCTCAATTTTGTAAAAAAAAATTCAGGGTAA
TTTTTATTTCAATGTCTACAAATTTTGGGGGTATTGCTACTGAAAAAGTACCGAAAAATTATTTTTTTCG
CAAAAAACCGTTATTTCTGAAAAAATTCTGAAATTTATTCTTCAAAATGTTAAAAATACGCAGAATATTT
CAGTACCAAAAAACTAAAAAAAAAAACAAAATATCACAAAAAAACGAAATAAATCGAATTGCGAATTTCC
CCAACTCTCGTTAGATTCCCTATTTGAATTCCTTCCAAAATGAAAACTCCCCGTCCAATCAGCGTCTTCG
AACACTCCGCCCACTCATTCTGATTGGTTCAATAATGGACGGCTATAGAAAATCTATAGAAAATCACTTG
ATTTATCTGAAACCAACATTAATTTCAGCTGAAAAATTAGAGAAAGGGCTCAAAATTGGCCTGAAAGTTG
CCAATTTTTATTAAAAAAATTGGCAACTTTCAGGCAAATTTTTATATATTTTAAAATTCTAATTAGTCCT
CATTTCGATATTCCACGTTTCCGAATTTTGATATTTTTTTTTCAAAATATATATTCCTCATTAAAAATGT
TCTAGTTTTTTTTACAACATCCCTCTTGCCTCCAAAATTTTTCGATTTTCTCCCATTCCTCCCTCACTCG
GAAGAATGTTCTTCGACTGACGTAGTGGTAGTAGCAGCCCATAACACATACGTAGATTAATTTTATAGAT
AGTATAGGGTTTTCCTACACCGATATTCATTCCATTGTTCACTTTTCGAATTGTTTCATATTGCGATTTT
AAAGGCGCATGGCTTGAAAAGTATGAAGTTTAGAAATTTTACAGAAAAAACGAAAAAAAAATCCGAAAAA
ACCAGAATTTCCTATCTCCTCCCTCACTAACCTCAATAAATTCCCAGTTTGAATTCCCTCCATATTGTGA
ACTGCAAAACCAATCAGCGATTTGCTCTGCCCACTTTTCAACCAATCAGATAAAGTGGGCGGGGTTCGAA
GTCTCTGGGGGCGTGTTACGGAGCTACCTATTTCATCATGCTCTTCCCAGACGTGGGCAACGGTTGCCAT
TCGGCAATTTTTTGGTCGACAAGTTCGGCAAATCTGCAAATTGCCGGTTTGTCGATTTGCCGGAAACAGC
CGCCCACCCCTGGTTCCTCCAACATTTTTCATTAAAAATTTGTGTAAAACTTCAGAAAATCTCTCGACTT
TCCTTTAAAAAGAAACACTAATTTCAGCTGAAACACTCGAAAATGGCCTAAAAGTTGGAAATTGCCGATT
TTCAGACCATTTTTGAGCATTTTCTCTAAGATTTTTGTAGTTTGTAGTCTTTCTGCCAATTTGTTTAATT
CAGTCTTCCCCTCTCTCCAATTAAACAATTCCCGTTCACATATTTTTTTCAATATGACCGCACTCGGTAC
ACTTTTCTGTCTGCATCTCTACTCTCTCTCTCTCTCTCTCACGGAAAATTCATTTTTTTTGTTGTTTTTC
TCTTCCGTGGTCCGTCTAGAAGATGCTAGGAATACTAAATATATATATTTCGTCAATTTTTTTTCCGCCC
GCCCGTCTCTCGCCCAACGTGCTAGGCAACCGGCTTTTTTTTGTTGAAAATTTTGAAGATTTCGATGAAA
AATGTAGATTTTTTTTCGGGTTTCTGAGCTGAAAATCACTGATAAAGCTCACAACTTTATCAGAAAATGT
TTGATTTTTTTTTCAAATTTTGGGTCCCGCCACGATCAACCTGATGACGGATACTGTAGTCTTGAAAATT
AGGTTTTATTGAATTTTTAGGAAAAGTTTAAATATTCAGCTGAAATTCGAAAATTGCAGTCTGAGCCACA
ATCAATTTTTTTTCAAAAGCGCCCCATTCTTGGATCTTGCAACGAAGATTTTTTAGGTTACTGTAGAAAC
AAAAAATTGTAGGTTGTAGTCATGAATATTTTTCGACTTTTTCAAAATAAATAAGTTCAAATAAAATGGA
AATTCAGCGAAAAAAAAGTAAATTTTTATGAGAAAAATGAAGAAAATTTAAAAAAAAACAAAAAAATTTT
TTCGCTATAAAAAAAATTAGAAACGAATATTTTCAAGAAAATTCAATAATTTTGATTGAAAATTGGAGAA
AAAAGTTCCAGTTTTTTGCTATTTTTCTTATTTTTTATTGAAAAAAAAATTTAAAAATCGATAATTTTCC
AGGTGACAGAACGTCTTCCAATTGGTTTGGCTCATCATCCACATCAGAATCTCATCGCTTCATATGCAGA
AGATGGACTTTTAAAATTATGGACCGATAACCCAGCTTTCTTGTACAAAGTTGGCATTATAAAAAAGCAT
TGCTTATCAATTTGTTGCAACGAACAGGTCACTATCAGTCAAAATAAAATCATTATTTGGAGCTCTAGAG
CGTCGACTAAGTTGGCAGCATCACCCGACGCACTTTGCGCCGAATAAATACCTGTGACGGAAGATCACTT
CGCAGAATAAATAAATCCTGGTGTCCCTGTTGATACCGGGAAGCCCTGGGCCAACTTTTGGCGAAAATGA
GACGTTGATCGGCACGTAAGAGGTTCCAACTTTCACCATAATGAAATAAGATCACTACCGGGCGTATTTT
TTGAGTTATCGAGATTTTCAGGAGCTAAGGAAGCTAAAATGGAGAAAAAAATCACTGGATATACCACCGT
TGATATATCCCAATGGCATCGTAAAGAACATTTTGAGGCATTTCAGTCAGTTGCTCAATGTACCTATAAC
CAGACCGTTCAGCTGGATATTACGGCCTTTTTAAAGACCGTAAAGAAAAATAAGCACAAGTTTTATCCGG
CCTTTATTCACATTCTTGCCCGCCTGATGAATGCTCATCCGGAATTCCGTATGGCAATGAAAGACGGTGA
GCTGGTGATATGGGATAGTGTTCACCCTTGTTACACCGTTTTCCATGAGCAAACTGAAACGTTTTCATCG
CTCTGGAGTGAATACCACGACGATTTCCGGCAGTTTCTACACATATATTCGCAAGATGTGGCGTGTTACG
GTGAAAACCTGGCCTATTTCCCTAAAGGGTTTATTGAGAATATGTTTTTCGTCTCAGCCAATCCCTGGGT
GAGTTTCACCAGTTTTGATTTAAACGTGGCCAATATGGACAACTTCTTCGCCCCCGTTTTCACCATGGGC
AAATATTATACGCAAGGCGACAAGGTGCTGATGCCGCTGGCGATTCAGGTTCATCATGCCGTTTGTGATG
GCTTCCATGTCGGCAGAATGCTTAATGAATTACAACAGTACTGCGATGAGTGGCAGGGGGGGCGTAAACG
CCGCGTGGATCCGGCTTACTAAAAGCCAGATAACAGTATGCGTATTTGCGCGCTGATTTTTGCGGTATAA
GAATATATACTGATATGTATACCCGAAGTATGTCAAAAAGAGGTATGCTATGAAGCAGCGTATTACAGTG
ACAGTTGACAGCGACAGCTATCAGTTGCTCAAGGCATATATGATGTCAATATCTCCGGTCTGGTAAGCAC
AACCATGCAGAATGAAGCCCGTCGTCTGCGTGCCGAACGCTGGAAAGCGGAAAATCAGGAAGGGATGGCT
GAGGTCGCCCGGTTTATTGAAATGAACGGCTCTTTTGCTGACGAGAACAGGGGCTGGTGAAATGCAGTTT
AAGGTTTACACCTATAAAAGAGAGAGCCGTTATCGTCTGTTTGTGGATGTACAGAGTGATATTATTGACA
CGCCCGGGCGACGGATGGTGATCCCCCTGGCCAGTGCACGTCTGCTGTCGGATAAAGTCTCCCGTGAACT
TTACCCGGTGGTGCATATCGGGGATGAAAGCTGGCGCATGATGACCACCGATATGGCCAGTGTGCCGGTC
TCCGTTATCGGGGAAGAAGTGGCTGATCTCAGCCACCGCGAAAATGACATCAAAAACGCCATTAACCTGA
TGTTCTGGGGAATATAAATGTCAGGCTCCCTTATACACAGCCAGTCTGCAGGTCGATACAGTAGAAATTA
CAGAAACTTTATCACGTTTAGTAAGTATAGAGGCTGAAAATCCAGATGAAGCCGAACGACTTGTAAGAGA
AAAGTATAAGAGTTGTGAAATTGTTCTTGATGCAGATGATTTTCAGGACTATGACACTAGCGTATATGAA
TAGGTAGATGTTTTTATTTTGTCACACAAAAAAGAGGCTCGCACCTCTTTTCCTTATTTCTTTTTATGAT
TTAATACGGCATTGAGGACAATAGCGAGTAGGCTGGATACGACGATTCCGTTTGAGAAGAACATTTGGAA
GGCTGTCGGTCGAGCTCGAATTCTACAGGTCACTAATACCATCTAAGTAGTTGATTCATAGTGACTGCAT
ATGTTGTGTTTTACAGTATTATGTAGTCTGTTTTTTATGCAAAATCTAATTTAATATATTGATATTTATA
TCATTTTACGTTTCTCGTTCAACTTTATTATACATAGTTGATAATTCACTGGCCGTCGTTTTACACTCGA
GACGTACGGTGCGCGCGATGCATTCGAAGATCTGCCCACTAGTGAGTCGTATTATAAGTGCAAGTAAGAT
CAGTGTTTGTTTCGATATCAGTCTGTTTCGTAACGGTCTTCTGTATAACTACAAAAAAGAATAAAAAACC
GTATCACAACTGAGAAAAAAGACAAAACTTATTGAACAGTGTTCCTTTCAAAAAATTATTTTGTAAAAAA
TCGAGTTTTTCTCCAAAATAACGCACGCAATCAAAAACAAGAAAACTAACGTGTTCTCCTGGGCGTGGAA
CTCCTTATCAAGATTACCATTATTGTCTGTCAGAATTGATATTTCAATTATTTCATATCTAGACAAACCC
GGGTGTCTTGCATTTATTAGTACTGTGAGTTTACATACAAACGAGGCTTACTCAGATAACATAGAGTCAC
CTCTAATTAGCAAAAACCCATTTCTAATTAGCTATTTCGACCAGTTCTAAAGTCACCGTAATTAGAAATG
GTTTTTGTAGCTTTTCTAATTAGAAATGACCCCGAGATAAGTGAAATATGGCATTTTCTGGGTTTTCTAG
TAAGAAATGATCCCGCACGTAGTGATTCCGCGTTACAAGCCAAATTCAAATTAAAAAAGTATATTACACA
ATTCAAGTTACATTATTTTCAGGAAACAATGGCGAAGAGCAAAGCAGAGATTCAAAAGGAGGAAAGAGAC
AACAGATATGAACGAAGACTTCTTGAAAAGAGAAAGAGACATGAGGTGAGTAACCATGATAATAAATAAT
CAAGTAAGGGCTATAGATTTATAAATTCTGGAGTTAACAGTTTCGAAAAAAAGTAGTTTTCATATGTGCG
AAGGAATATCAAAAATAGGGGAATAGCCTAAACGAGTGAGAAAATTAAATGTTTGTTATTTTTTCAAAAA
TGTCTGCAGGGCCGTTATCCTTTCAAATGCACTCTATCAAACATAGATCATATCCATCATATCTTATCCA
GAATTTATATCATATCCAAGATTGAGAGCGTTTCAAGGAAAATCTCAAACAACCATACAATTTTGTAGAT
CGACAACAAGGCCTCCACTTCTTCATCGATGGCCTCTGCAGCACCTGCACCACCAAGTTTGTATTTTTCA
TATTAATATAAAGTGAGCCACGCATAGTCGTTTTTAGGATTTTTGCCAGATCGATGTCGCGCAAACAGAC
TGTTTTTTTTTCTTTGAAAGCCGTGCGTGACATGGGCCACGGATTGTAACGCCGCGCTGGATGGATAAAA
ATTTATTCAGTTTTTTAGCCTTTACAAAATATGGTTCGACTACTTTCTTTATTTTTACATTTTTATAGGT
GCTCATTGAGCTGAGATATTTTGGGTATAATCGGAAAATCGCTGATTTTGGTCATTTTTCTGCACTAAAG
ATTACACAAAAAGTTCAGTATTTAGATTCATTGTTGAAAATTGGGGATGATCTACAGATACATATCGCCG
TGTTCAAAAACACACGTGCTGTGACGTCGTGACTGGGGAAAACCCTGGCGTTACCCAACTTAATCGCCTT
GCAGCACATCCCCCTTTCGCCAGCTGGCGTAATAGCGAAGAGGCCCGCACCGATCGCCCTTCCCAACAGT
TGCGCAGCCTGAATGGCGAATGGCGCCTGATGCGGTATTTTCTCCTTACGCATCTGTGCGGTATTTCACA
CCGCATATGGTGCACTCTCAGTGCAATCTGCTCTGATGCCGCATAGTTAAGCCAGCCCCGACACCCGCCA
ACACCCGCTGACGCGCCCTGACGGGCTTGTCTGCTCCCGGCATCCGCTTACAGACAAGCTGTGACCGTCT
CCGGGAGCTGCATGTGTCAGAGGTTTTCACCGTCATCACCGAAACGCGCGAGACGAAAGGGCCTCGTGAT
ACGCCTATTTTTATAGGTTAATGTCATGATAATAATGGTTTCTTAGACGTCAGGTGGCACTTTTCGGGGA
AATGTGCGCGGAACCCCTATTTGTTTATTTTTCTAAATACATTCAAATATGTATCCGCTCATGAGACAAT
AACCCTGATAAATGCTTCAATAATATTGAAAAAGGAAGAGTATGAGTATTCAACATTTCCGTGTCGCCCT
TATTCCCTTTTTTGCGGCATTTTGCCTTCCTGTTTTTGCTCACCCAGAAACGCTGGTGAAAGTAAAAGAT
GCTGAAGATCAGTTGGGTGCACGAGTGGGTTACATCGAACTGGATCTCAACAGCGGTAAGATCCTTGAGA
GTTTTCGCCCCGAAGAACGTTTTCCAATGATGAGCACTTTTAAAGTTCTGCTATGTGGCGCGGTATTATC
CCGTATTGACGCCGGGCAAGAGCAACTCGGTCGCCGCATACACTATTCTCAGAATGACTTGGTTGAGTAC
TCACCAGTCACAGAAAAGCATCTTACGGATGGCATGACAGTAAGAGAATTATGCAGTGCTGCCATAACCA
TGAGTGATAACACTGCGGCCAACTTACTTCTGACAACGATCGGAGGACCGAAGGAGCTAACCGCTTTTTT
GCACAACATGGGGGATCATGTAACTCGCCTTGATCGTTGGGAACCGGAGCTGAATGAAGCCATACCAAAC
GACGAGCGTGACACCACGATGCCTGTAGCAATGGCAACAACGTTGCGCAAACTATTAACTGGCGAACTAC
TTACTCTAGCTTCCCGGCAACAATTAATAGACTGGATGGAGGCGGATAAAGTTGCAGGACCACTTCTGCG
CTCGGCCCTTCCGGCTGGCTGGTTTATTGCTGATAAATCTGGAGCCGGTGAGCGTGGGTCTCGCGGTATC
ATTGCAGCACTGGGGTCAGATGGTAAGCCCTCCCGTATCGTAGTTATCTACACGACGGGGAGTCAGGCAA
CTATGGATGAACGAAATAGACAGATCGCTGAGATAGGTGCCTCACTGATTAAGCATTGGTAACTGTCAGA
CCAAGTTTACTCATATATACTTTAGATTGATTTAAAACTTCATTTTTAATTTAAAAGGATCTAGGTGAAG
ATCCTTTTTGATAATCTCATGACCAAAATCCCTTAACGTGAGTTTTCGTTCCACTGAGCGTCAGACCCCG
TAGAAAAGATCAAAGGATCTTCTTGAGATCCTTTTTTTCTGCGCGTAATCTGCTGCTTGCAAACAAAAAA
ACCACCGCTACCAGCGGTGGTTTGTTTGCCGGATCAAGAGCTACCAACTCTTTTTCCGAAGGTAACTGGC
TTCAGCAGAGCGCAGATACCAAATACTGTTCTTCTAGTGTAGCCGTAGTTAGGCCACCACTTCAAGAACT
CTGTAGCACCGCCTACATACCTCGCTCTGCTAATCCTGTTACCAGTGGCTGCTGCCAGTGGCGATAAGTC
GTGTCTTACCGGGTTGGACTCAAGACGATAGTTACCGGATAAGGCGCAGCGGTCGGGCTGAACGGGGGGT
TCGTGCACACAGCCCAGCTTGGAGCGAACGACCTACACCGAACTGAGATACCTACAGCGTGAGCTATGAG
AAAGCGCCACGCTTCCCGAAGGGAGAAAGGCGGACAGGTATCCGGTAAGCGGCAGGGTCGGAACAGGAGA
GCGCACGAGGGAGCTTCCAGGGGGAAACGCCTGGTATCTTTATAGTCCTGTCGGGTTTCGCCACCTCTGA
CTTGAGCGTCGATTTTTGTGATGCTCGTCAGGGGGGCGGAGCCTATGGAAAAACGCCAGCAACGCGGCCT
TTTTACGGTTCCTGGTCTTTTGCTGGCCTTTTGCTCACATGTTCTTTCCTGCGTTATCCCCTGATTCTGT
GGATAACCGTATTACCGCCTTTGAGTGAGCTGATACCAGCGGATAACAATTTCACAGGGCCCTGTCGGAT
TATGGGCTCTTCTTTTATCCTCTACTTTCTTTCTAGAAAATGCAAATGTTGAGTCAGAAATTGCTGAATG
GAGTACAACTGCAATGGGTTTAGCTTATGTTTCTGGAACAATTACTGGTGGAATTGTGATTGAAAAGTAA
GGTTATATTTCATTTCAATAAATGTTACCACAGTATAACAAAAACAAGTTACATTGTTCAGAGTATGTCT
GAATGTATTATTATTATTGTATTTGTGCATCAGTACTGTAGTTGTACTGAAGAAGGGTTTAAAATAATCT
CAACGTTTTTAAGACGAGTTAGTGAGAATACGGTCGCAGTTAGGATGTTTGGACATAGTTTTATTAGATA
ATCGTGAACTAACTCACTATAAAAACCCGCTAACTCATTGAATAAGATAGTTTTAAACGTTCAAAATTTG
AAGACAAAATTGTATGAATAAGTTTACAGAGTTGGTCGACGCAAGCTTCTCCTTCTCTTCACATTTCTCA
ATAATTTAGCTCTAATTGCATTCGTATTCTTCGCAAAAATACGTATTCTGATTGACCCGATGAAATACGG
ATGCCTAGTTGCATTGATCATCTACGGTTATACTTATGGGTGAGGTTTTTCAAATATATTTTGATTTAAT
CGAATAATGAAATTTCAGAACTGGAGTTGGTCCAATTTCGTGGTTTATATCCTCTGAACTGGTACCTCAA
AAACATCGTAGTATTGCTCAATCTGTGGCATATTCAATGAATACTGTAATGGTGGTTATCAGTACATTTA
CAGTATTACCTCTATATTCCGTTATTGGTAGTTATGCTTTCCTTATTCTATATTCAATTCCTTCATTTAT
AAGTATGCTTATATTATTTCGCTACTTACCGGAAACCAAAGGACGAGAGATTCATGATATTGTGAATGAA
CTTAAAAAAAAATGAAAACCTTTGAAAACGTTCATACGGCCGAAATTTTACTTGATCGAGCCAATTGAAC
TTTTGTTAAGACTTACAGAAAAGTGAGAGATTTTGTTACAAAAAAGTGAGAAAAAAGCGAAAATGAACAG
GAAAAAGAAGAAAAATACACCCGAAGTATCATATAAAAATTAAAAAGATTGTTTGACCTGGCGGAACTTT
TTTGCAAAAACTCTGAATATCCATGGCACATGCTTCGTGCAAAACAGGATCCAAATGAATATCAACAAGA
GATTCTTGAAGACGACGAGCCACTTGCTCAGAGCATTGCTTATCTCGAATGAGACCCTTGTTAAAATCAT
TTTTCAAACATTATATGACATTGTCGAAATGTCCTCCTGATTCCATGATGGTAGCAAACTCACTTCGT
